>Addgene plasmid #82513 | pTRIPZ (M)-HT-Cbx4 | depositor full sequence | sequence record 164664 | pTRIPZ (M)-HT-Cbx4 sequence 14795 bps
TGGAAGGGCTAATTCACTCCCAAAGAAGACAAGATATCCTTGATCTGTGGATCTACCACACACAAGGCTA
CTTCCCTGATTAGCAGAACTACACACCAGGGCCAGGGGTCAGATATCCACTGACCTTTGGATGGTGCTAC
AAGCTAGTACCAGTTGAGCCAGATAAGGTAGAAGAGGCCAATAAAGGAGAGAACACCAGCTTGTTACACC
CTGTGAGCCTGCATGGGATGGATGACCCGGAGAGAGAAGTGTTAGAGTGGAGGTTTGACAGCCGCCTAGC
ATTTCATCACGTGGCCCGAGAGCTGCATCCGGAGTACTTCAAGAACTGCTGATATCGAGCTTGCTACAAG
GGACTTTCCGCTGGGGACTTTCCAGGGAGGCGTGGCCTGGGCGGGACTGGGGAGTGGCGAGCCCTCAGAT
CCTGCATATAAGCAGCTGCTTTTTGCCTGTACTGGGTCTCTCTGGTTAGACCAGATCTGAGCCTGGGAGC
TCTCTGGCTAACTAGGGAACCCACTGCTTAAGCCTCAATAAAGCTTGCCTTGAGTGCTTCAAGTAGTGTG
TGCCCGTCTGTTGTGTGACTCTGGTAACTAGAGATCCCTCAGACCCTTTTAGTCAGTGTGGAAAATCTCT
AGCAGTGGCGCCCGAACAGGGACTTGAAAGCGAAAGGGAAACCAGAGGAGCTCTCTCGACGCAGGACTCG
GCTTGCTGAAGCGCGCACGGCAAGAGGCGAGGGGCGGCGACTGGTGAGTACGCCAAAAATTTTGACTAGC
GGAGGCTAGAAGGAGAGAGATGGGTGCGAGAGCGTCAGTATTAAGCGGGGGAGAATTAGATCGCGATGGG
AAAAAATTCGGTTAAGGCCAGGGGGAAAGAAAAAATATAAATTAAAACATATAGTATGGGCAAGCAGGGA
GCTAGAACGATTCGCAGTTAATCCTGGCCTGTTAGAAACATCAGAAGGCTGTAGACAAATACTGGGACAG
CTACAACCATCCCTTCAGACAGGATCAGAAGAACTTAGATCATTATATAATACAGTAGCAACCCTCTATT
GTGTGCATCAAAGGATAGAGATAAAAGACACCAAGGAAGCTTTAGACAAGATAGAGGAAGAGCAAAACAA
AAGTAAGACCACCGCACAGCAAGCGGCCGGCCGCTGATCTTCAGACCTGGAGGAGGAGATATGAGGGACA
ATTGGAGAAGTGAATTATATAAATATAAAGTAGTAAAAATTGAACCATTAGGAGTAGCACCCACCAAGGC
AAAGAGAAGAGTGGTGCAGAGAGAAAAAAGAGCAGTGGGAATAGGAGCTTTGTTCCTTGGGTTCTTGGGA
GCAGCAGGAAGCACTATGGGCGCAGCGTCAATGACGCTGACGGTACAGGCCAGACAATTATTGTCTGGTA
TAGTGCAGCAGCAGAACAATTTGCTGAGGGCTATTGAGGCGCAACAGCATCTGTTGCAACTCACAGTCTG
GGGCATCAAGCAGCTCCAGGCAAGAATCCTGGCTGTGGAAAGATACCTAAAGGATCAACAGCTCCTGGGG
ATTTGGGGTTGCTCTGGAAAACTCATTTGCACCACTGCTGTGCCTTGGAATGCTAGTTGGAGTAATAAAT
CTCTGGAACAGATTTGGAATCACACGACCTGGATGGAGTGGGACAGAGAAATTAACAATTACACAAGCTT
AATACACTCCTTAATTGAAGAATCGCAAAACCAGCAAGAAAAGAATGAACAAGAATTATTGGAATTAGAT
AAATGGGCAAGTTTGTGGAATTGGTTTAACATAACAAATTGGCTGTGGTATATAAAATTATTCATAATGA
TAGTAGGAGGCTTGGTAGGTTTAAGAATAGTTTTTGCTGTACTTTCTATAGTGAATAGAGTTAGGCAGGG
ATATTCACCATTATCGTTTCAGACCCACCTCCCAACCCCGAGGGGACCCGACAGGCCCGAAGGAATAGAA
GAAGAAGGTGGAGAGAGAGACAGAGACAGATCCATTCGATTAGTGAACGGATCGGCACTGCGTGCGCCAA
TTCTGCAGACAAATGGCAGTATTCATCCACAATTTTAAAAGAAAAGGGGGGATTGGGGGGTACAGTGCAG
GGGAAAGAATAGTAGACATAATAGCAACAGACATACAAACTAAAGAATTACAAAAACAAATTACAAAAAT
TCAAAATTTTCGGGTTTATTACAGGGACAGCAGAGATCCAGTTTGGTTAGTACCGGGCCCGCTCTAGTCC
GGAATCAGTCCTGCTCCTCGGCCACGAAGTGCACGCAGTTGCCGGCCGGGTCGCGCAGGGCGAACTCCCG
CCCCCACGGCTGCTCGCCGATCTCGGTCATGGCCGGCCCGGAGGCGTCCCGGAAGTTCGTGGACACGACC
TCCGACCACTCGGCGTACAGCTCGTCCAGGCCGCGCACCCACACCCAGGCCAGGGTGTTGTCCGGCACCA
CCTGGTCCTGGACCGCGCTGATGAACAGGGTCACGTCGTCCCGGACCACACCGGCGAAGTCGTCCTCCAC
GAAGTCCCGGGAGAACCCGAGCCGGTCGGTCCAGAACTCGACCGCTCCGGCGACGTCGCGCGCGGTGAGC
ACCGGAACGGCACTGGTCAACTTGGCCATGGTGGCCCTCCTATAGTGAGTCGTATTATACTATGCCGATA
TACTATGCCGATGATTAATTGTCAACACGTGCTGCAGGTCCGAGGTTCTAGACGAGTTTACTCCCTATCA
GTGATAGAGAACGATGTCGAGTTTACTCCCTATCAGTGATAGAGAACGTATGTCGAGTTTACTCCCTATC
AGTGATAGAGAACGTATGTCGAGTTTACTCCCTATCAGTGATAGAGAACGTATGTCGAGTTTATCCCTAT
CAGTGATAGAGAACGTATGTCGAGTTTACTCCCTATCAGTGATAGAGAACGTATGTCGAGGTAGGCGTGT
ACGGTGGGAGGCCTATATAAGCAGAGCTCGTTTAGTGAACCGTCAGATCGCACCGGTCCGCTCGAGGGCC
ACCATGGCAGAAATCGGTACTGGCTTTCCATTCGACCCCCATTATGTGGAAGTCCTGGGCGAGCGCATGC
ACTACGTCGATGTTGGTCCGCGCGATGGCACCCCTGTGCTGTTCCTGCACGGTAACCCGACCTCCTCCTA
CGTGTGGCGCAACATCATCCCGCATGTTGCACCGACCCATCGCTGCATTGCTCCAGACCTGATCGGTATG
GGCAAATCCGACAAACCAGACCTGGGTTATTTCTTCGACGACCACGTCCGCTTCATGGATGCCTTCATCG
AAGCCCTGGGTCTGGAAGAGGTCGTCCTGGTCATTCACGACTGGGGCTCCGCTCTGGGTTTCCACTGGGC
CAAGCGCAATCCAGAGCGCGTCAAAGGTATTGCATTTATGGAGTTCATCCGCCCTATCCCGACCTGGGAC
GAATGGCCAGAATTTGCCCGCGAGACCTTCCAGGCCTTCCGCACCACCGACGTCGGCCGCAAGCTGATCA
TCGATCAGAACGTTTTTATCGAGGGTACGCTGCCGATGGGTGTCGTCCGCCCGCTGACTGAAGTCGAGAT
GGACCATTACCGCGAGCCGTTCCTGAATCCTGTTGACCGCGAGCCACTGTGGCGCTTCCCAAACGAGCTG
CCAATCGCCGGTGAGCCAGCGAACATCGTCGCGCTGGTCGAAGAATACATGGACTGGCTGCACCAGTCCC
CTGTCCCGAAGCTGCTGTTCTGGGGCACCCCAGGCGTTCTGATCCCACCGGCCGAAGCCGCTCGCCTGGC
CAAAAGCCTGCCTAACTGCAAGGCTGTGGACATCGGCCCGGGTCTGAATCTGCTGCAAGAAGACAACCCG
GACCTGATCGGCAGCGAGATCGCGCGCTGGCTGTCGACGCTCGAGATTTCCGGCGCGAATTCACTTGCTA
TGGAGCTGCCAGCTGTTGGCGAGCACGTCTTCGCGGTGGAAAGCTTCGAGAAGAAGCGGATCCGCAAGGG
CAGAGTGGAGTATCTGGTGAAATGGAGAGGCTGGTCGCCCAAATATAACACGTGGGAACCGGAGGAGAAC
ATCCTGGACCCCAGGCTGCTGATCGCCTTCCAGAACAGGGAACGGCAGGAGCAGCTGATGGGATATCGGA
AGAGAGGGCCGAAGCCCAAACCGCTAGTGGTGCAGGTGCCTACCTTTGCCCGTCGTTCCAATGTCCTGAC
CGGCCTCCAGGACTCCTCCACTGACAACCGTGCCAAGCTGGATTTGGGCGCGCAGGGGAAGGGCCAGGGG
CATCAGTACGAGCTCAACAGCAAGAAGCACCACCAGTACCAGCCGCACAGCAAGGAGCGGGCGGGCAAGC
CCCCGCCGCCGGGCAAGAGCGGCAAGTACTACTACCAGCTCAACAGCAAGAAGCACCACCCCTACCAGCC
CGACCCCAAAATGTACGACCTGCAGTACCAGGGCGGCCACAAGGAGGCGCCCAGCCCCACCTGCCCGGAC
CTGGGGGCCAAGAGCCACCCGCCCGACAAGTGGGCGCAAGGTGCGGGGGCCAAAGGCTACCTGGGGGCGG
TGAAGCCCCTGGCCGGTGCGGCGGGTGCTCCAGGCAAAGGCTCCGAGAAGGGCCCCCCCAACGGAATGAT
GCCGGCCCCCAAAGAGGCTGTGACGGGCAACGGGATTGGGGGCAAGATGAAGATAGTCAAGAACAAGAAC
AAGAACGGACGCATCGTGATCGTGATGAGCAAATACATGGAGAACGGCATGCAGGCGGTGAAGATCAAGT
CCGGCGAGGTGGCAGAGGGGGAGGCTCGCTCCCCCAGCCACAAGAAGCGGGCAGCCGACGAGCGCCACCC
TCCTGCCGACAGGACTTTTAAAAAGGCGGCGGGCGCAGAGGAGAAGAAGGTGGAGGCGCCGCCCAAGAGG
AGGGAGGAGGAGGTGTCCGGGGTTAGCGATCCGCAGCCCCAGGATGCCGGCTCCCGCAAGCTGTCCCCGA
CCAAGGAGGCCTTTGGAGAGCAGCCCCTGCAGCTCACCACCAAGCCCGACCTGCTTGCCTGGGACCCGGC
CCGGAACACGCACCCGCCCTCACACCACCCGCACCCGCACCCCCATCACCACCACCACCACCACCACCAC
CACCACCACGCCGTCGGCCTGAATCTCTCCCACGTGCGCAAGCGCTGCCTCTCCGAGACCCACGGCGAGC
GCGAGCCCTGCAAGAAGCGGCTGACTGCGCGCAGCATCAGCACCCCCACCTGCCTGGGGGGCAGCCCAGC
CGCTGAGCGCCCGGCCGACCTGCCACCAGCCGCCGCCCTCCCGCAGCCCGAGGTCATCCTGCTAGACTCA
GACCTGGATGAACCCATAGACTTGCGCTGCGTCAAGACGCGCAGCGAGGCCGGGGAGCCGCCCAGCTCCC
TCCAGGTGAAGCCCGAGACACCGGCGTCGGCGGCGGTGGCGGTGGCGGCGGCAGCGGCACCCACCACGAC
GGCGGAGAAGCCTCCAGCCGAGGCCCAGGACGAACCTGCAGAGTCGCTGAGCGAGTTCAAGCCCTTCTTT
GGGAATATAATTATCACCGACGTCACCGCGAACTGCCTCACCGTTACTTTCAAGGAGTACGTGACGGTGT
AGGCGGACGCGTGGCCTCCGCGCCGGGTTTTGGCGCCTCCCGCGGGCGCCCCCCTCCTCACGGCGAGCGC
TGCCACGTCAGACGAAGGGCGCAGCGAGCGTCCTGATCCTTCCGCCCGGACGCTCAGGACAGCGGCCCGC
TGCTCATAAGACTCGGCCTTAGAACCCCAGTATCAGCAGAAGGACATTTTAGGACGGGACTTGGGTGACT
CTAGGGCACTGGTTTTCTTTCCAGAGAGCGGAACAGGCGAGGAAAAGTAGTCCCTTCTCGGCGATTCTGC
GGAGGGATCTCCGTGGGGCGGTGAACGCCGATGATTATATAAGGACGCGCCGGGTGTGGCACAGCTAGTT
CCGTCGCAGCCGGGATTTGGGTCGCGGTTCTTGTTTGTGGATCGCTGTGATCGTCACTTGGTGAGTAGCG
GGCTGCTGGGCTGGCCGGGGCTTTCGTGGCCGCCGGGCCGCTCGGTGGGACGGAAGCGTGTGGAGAGACC
GCCAAGGGCTGTAGTCTGGGTCCGCGAGCAAGGTTGCCCTGAACTGGGGGTTGGGGGGAGCGCAGCAAAA
TGGCGGCTGTTCCCGAGTCTTGAATGGAAGACGCTTGTGAGGCGGGCTGTGAGGTCGTTGAAACAAGGTG
GGGGGCATGGTGGGCGGCAAGAACCCAAGGTCTTGAGGCCTTCGCTAATGCGGGAAAGCTCTTATTCGGG
TGAGATGGGCTGGGGCACCATCTGGGGACCCTGACGTGAAGTTTGTCACTGACTGGAGAACTCGGTTTGT
CGTCTGTTGCGGGGGCGGCAGTTATGGCGGTGCCGTTGGGCAGTGCACCCGTACCTTTGGGAGCGCGCGC
CCTCGTCGTGTCGTGACGTCACCCGTTCTGTTGGCTTATAATGCAGGGTGGGGCCACCTGCCGGTAGGTG
TGCGGTAGGCTTTTCTCCGTCGCAGGACGCAGGGTTCGGGCCTAGGGTAGGCTCTCCTGAATCGACAGGC
GCCGGACCTCTGGTGAGGGGAGGGATAAGTGAGGCGTCAGTTTCTTTGGTCGGTTTTATGTACCTATCTT
CTTAAGTAGCTGAAGCTCCGGTTTTGAACTATGCGCTCGGGGTTGGCGAGTGTGTTTTGTGAAGTTTTTT
AGGCACCTTTTGAAATGTAATCATTTGGGTCAATATGTAATTTTCAGTGTTAGACTAGTAAATTGTCCGC
TAAATTCTGGCCGTTTTTGGCTTTTTTGTTAGACGCTAGCGGATCCGCCACCATGTCTAGGCTGGACAAG
AGCAAAGTCATAAACGGAGCTCTGGAATTACTCAATGGTGTCGGTATCGAAGGCCTGACGACAAGGAAAC
TCGCTCAAAAGCTGGGAGTTGAGCAGCCTACCCTGTACTGGCACGTGAAGAACAAGCGGGCCCTGCTCGA
TGCCCTGCCAATCGAGATGCTGGACAGGCATCATACCCACTTCTGCCCCCTGGAAGGCGAGTCATGGCAA
GACTTTCTGCGGAACAACGCCAAGTCATACCGCTGTGCTCTCCTCTCACATCGCGACGGGGCTAAAGTGC
ATCTCGGCACCCGCCCAACAGAGAAACAGTACGAAACCCTGGAAAATCAGCTCGCGTTCCTGTGTCAGCA
AGGCTTCTCCCTGGAGAACGCACTGTACGCTCTGTCCGCCGTGGGCCACTTTACACTGGGCTGCGTATTG
GAGGAACAGGAGCATCAAGTAGCAAAAGAGGAAAGAGAGACACCTACCACCGATTCTATGCCCCCACTTC
TGAGACAAGCAATTGAGCTGTTCGACCGGCAGGGAGCCGAACCTGCCTTCCTTTTCGGCCTGGAACTAAT
CATATGTGGCCTGGAGAAACAGCTAAAGTGCGAAAGCGGCGGGCCGACCGACGCCCTTGACGATTTTGAC
TTAGACATGCTCCCAGCCGATGCCCTTGACGATTTTGACCTTGACATGCTCCCCGGGTAAGGATCCGCGG
CCGCAAATTCCGCCCCTCTCCCTCCCCCCCCCCTAACGTTACTGGCCGAAGCCGCTTGGAATAAGGCCGG
TGTGCGTTTGTCTATATGTTATTTTCCACCATATTGCCGTCTTTTGGCAATGTGAGGGCCCGGAAACCTG
GCCCTGTCTTCTTGACGAGCATTCCTAGGGGTCTTTCCCCTCTCGCCAAAGGAATGCAAGGTCTGTTGAA
TGTCGTGAAGGAAGCAGTTCCTCTGGAAGCTTCTTGAAGACAAACAACGTCTGTAGCGACCCTTTGCAGG
CAGCGGAACCCCCCACCTGGCGACAGGTGCCTCTGCGGCCAAAAGCCACGTGTATAAGATACACCTGCAA
AGGCGGCACAACCCCAGTGCCACGTTGTGAGTTGGATAGTTGTGGAAAGAGTCAAATGGCTCTCCTCAAG
CGTATTCAACAAGGGGCTGAAGGATGCCCAGAAGGTACCCCATTGTATGGGATCTGATCTGGGGCCTCGG
TGCACATGCTTTACATGTGTTTAGTCGAGGTTAAAAAAACGTCTAGGCCCCCCGAACCACGGGGACGTGG
TTTTCCTTTGAAAAACACGATAATACCATGGCCACCGAGTACAAGCCCACGGTGCGCCTCGCCACCCGCG
ACGACGTCCCCCGGGCCGTACGCACCCTCGCCGCCGCGTTCGCCGACTACCCCGCCACGCGCCACACCGT
CGACCCGGACCGCCACATCGAGCGGGTCACCGAGCTGCAAGAACTCTTCCTCACGCGCGTCGGGCTCGAC
ATCGGCAAGGTGTGGGTCGCGGACGACGGCGCCGCGGTGGCGGTCTGGACCACGCCGGAGAGCGTCGAAG
CGGGGGCGGTGTTCGCCGAGATCGGCTCGCGCATGGCCGAGTTGAGCGGTTCCCGGCTGGCCGCGCAGCA
ACAGATGGAAGGCCTCCTGGCGCCGCACCGGCCCAAGGAGCCCGCGTGGTTCCTGGCCACCGTCGGCGTC
TCGCCCGACCACCAGGGCAAGGGTCTGGGCAGCGCCGTCGTGCTCCCCGGAGTGGAGGCGGCCGAGCGCG
CTGGGGTGCCCGCCTTCCTGGAGACCTCCGCGCCCCGCAACCTCCCCTTCTACGAGCGGCTCGGCTTCAC
CGTCACCGCCGACGTCGAGGTGCCCGAAGGACCGCGCACCTGGTGCATGACCCGCAAGCCCGGTGCCTGA
GTTCGCGTCTGGAACAATCAACCTCTGGATTACAAAATTTGTGAAAGATTGACTGGTATTCTTAACTATG
TTGCTCCTTTTACGCTATGTGGATACGCTGCTTTAATGCCTTTGTATCATGCTATTGCTTCCCGTATGGC
TTTCATTTTCTCCTCCTTGTATAAATCCTGGTTGCTGTCTCTTTATGAGGAGTTGTGGCCCGTTGTCAGG
CAACGTGGCGTGGTGTGCACTGTGTTTGCTGACGCAACCCCCACTGGTTGGGGCATTGCCACCACCTGTC
AGCTCCTTTCCGGGACTTTCGCTTTCCCCCTCCCTATTGCCACGGCGGAACTCATCGCCGCCTGCCTTGC
CCGCTGCTGGACAGGGGCTCGGCTGTTGGGCACTGACAATTCCGTGGTGTTGTCGGGGAAGCTGACGTCC
TTTCCATGGCTGCTCGCCTGTGTTGCCACCTGGATTCTGCGCGGGACGTCCTTCTGCTACGTCCCTTCGG
CCCTCAATCCAGCGGACCTTCCTTCCCGCGGCCTGCTGCCGGCTCTGCGGCCTCTTCCGCGTCTTCGCCT
TCGCCCTCAGACGAGTCGGATCTCCCTTTGGGCCGCCTCCCCGCCTGGAATTAATTCTGCAGTCGAGACC
TAGAAAAACATGGAGCAATCACAAGTAGCAATACAGCAGCTACCAATGCTGATTGTGCCTGGCTAGAAGC
ACAAGAGGAGGAGGAGGTGGGTTTTCCAGTCACACCTCAGGTACCTTTAAGACCAATGACTTACAAGGCA
GCTGTAGATCTTAGCCACTTTTTAAAAGAAAAGAGGGGACTGGAAGGGCTAATTCACTCCCAACGAAGAC
AAGATCTGCTTTTTGCTTGTACTGGGTCTCTCTGGTTAGACCAGATCTGAGCCTGGGAGCTCTCTGGCTA
ACTAGGGAACCCACTGCTTAAGCCTCAATAAAGCTTGCCTTGAGTGCTTCAAGTAGTGTGTGCCCGTCTG
TTGTGTGACTCTGGTAACTAGAGATCCCTCAGACCCTTTTAGTCAGTGTGGAAAATCTCTAGCAGTAGTA
GTTCATGTCATCTTATTATTCAGTATTTATAACTTGCAAAGAAATGAATATCAGAGAGTGAGAGGCCTTG
ACATTGTTTAAACCCGCTGATCAGCCTCGACTGTGCCTTCTAGTTGCCAGCCATCTGTTGTTTGCCCCTC
CCCCGTGCCTTCCTTGACCCTGGAAGGTGCCACTCCCACTGTCCTTTCCTAATAAAATGAGGAAATTGCA
TCGCATTGTCTGAGTAGGTGTCATTCTATTCTGGGGGGTGGGGTGGGGCAGGACAGCAAGGGGGAGGATT
GGGAAGACAATAGCAGGCATGCTGGGGATGCGGTGGGCTCTATGGCTTCTGAGGCGGAAAGAACCAGCTG
GGGCTCTAGGGGGTATCCCC
[124 nt withheld, positions 10171-10294]
C
[91 nt withheld, positions 10296-10386]
A
[49 nt withheld, positions 10388-10436]
CCTTTGACGTTGGAGTCCACGTTCTTT
[37 nt withheld, positions 10464-10500]
ACCCTATCTCGGTCTATTCTTTTGATTTATAAGGGATTTTGCCGATTTCGGCCTATTGGTTAAAAAATGA
GCTGATTTAACAAAAATTTAACGCGAATTAATTCTGTGGAATGTGTGTCAGTTAGGGTGTGGAAAGTCCC
CAGGCTCCCCAGCAGGCAGAAGTATGCAAAGCATGCATCTCAATTAGTCAGCAACCAGGTGTGGAAAGTC
CCCAGGCTCCCCAGCAGGCAGAAGTATGCAAAGCATGCATCTCAATTAGTCAGCAACCATAGTCCCGCCC
CTAACTCCGCCCATCCCGCCCCTAACTCCGCCCAGTTCCGCCCATTCTCCGCCCCATGGCTGACTAATTT
TTTTTATTTATGCAGAGGCCGAGGCCGCCTCTGCCTCTGAGCTATTCCAGAAGTAGTGAGGAGGCTTTTT
TGGAGGCCTAGGCTTTTGCAAAAAGCTCCCGGGAGCTTGTATATCCATTTTCGGATCTGATCAGCACGTG
ATGAAAAAGCCTGAACTCACCGCGACGTCTGTCGAGAAGTTTCTGATCGAAAAGTTCGACAGCGTCTCCG
ACCTGATGCAGCTCTCGGAGGGCGAAGAATCTCGTGCTTTCAGCTTCGATGTAGGAGGGCGTGGATATGT
CCTGCGGGTAAATAGCTGCGCCGATGGTTTCTACAAAGATCGTTATGTTTATCGGCACTTTGCATCGGCC
GCGCTCCCGATTCCGGAAGTGCTTGACATTGGGGAATTAATTCAGCGAGAGCCTGACCTATTGCATCTCC
CGCCGTGCACAGGGTGTCACGTTGCAAGACCTGCCTGAAACCGAACTGCCCGCTGTTCTGCAGCCGGTCG
CGGAGGCCATGGATGCGATCGCTGCGGCCGATCTTAGCCAGACGAGCGGGTTCGGCCCATTCGGACCGCA
AGGAATCGGTCAATACACTACATGGCGTGATTTCATATGCGCGATTGCTGATCCCCATGTGTATCACTGG
CAAACTGTGATGGACGACACCGTCAGTGCGTCCGTCGCGCAGGCTCTCGATGAGCTGATGCTTTGGGCCG
AGGACTGCCCCGAAGTCCGGCACCTCGTGCACGCGGATTTCGGCTCCAACAATGTCCTGACGGACAATGG
CCGCATAACAGCGGTCATTGACTGGAGCGAGGCGATGTTCGGGGATTCCCAATACGAGGTCGCCAACATC
TTCTTCTGGAGGCCGTGGTTGGCTTGTATGGAGCAGCAGACGCGCTACTTCGAGCGGAGGCATCCGGAGC
TTGCAGGATCGCCGCGGCTCCGGGCGTATATGCTCCGCATTGGTCTTGACCAACTCTATCAGAGCTTGGT
TGACGGCAATTTCGATGATGCAGCTTGGGCGCAGGGTCGATGCGACGCAATCGTCCGATCCGGAGCCGGG
ACTGTCGGGCGTACACAAATCGCCCGCAGAAGCGCGGCCGTCTGGACCGATGGCTGTGTAGAAGTACTCG
CCGATAGTGGAAACCGACGCCCCAGCACTCGTCCGAGGGCAAAGGAATAGCACGTGCTACGAGATTTCGA
TTCCACCGCCGCCTTCTATGAAAGGTTGGGCTTCGGAATCGTTTTCCGGGACGCCGGCTGGATGATCCTC
CAGCGCGGGGATCTCATGCTGGAGTTCTTCGCCCACCCCAACTTGTTTATTGCAGCTTATAATGGTTACA
AATAAAGCAATAGCATCACAAATTTCACAAATAAAGCATTTTTTTCACTGCATTCTAGTTGTGGTTTGTC
CAAACTCATCAATGTATCTTATCATGTCTGTATACCGTCGACCTCTAGCTAGAGCTTGGCGTAATCATGG
TCATAGCTGTTTCCTGTGTGAAATTGTTATCCGCTCACAATTCCACACAACATACGAGCCGGAAGCATAA
AGTGTAAAGCCTGGGGTGCCTAATGAGTGAGCTAACTCACATTAATTGCGTTGCGCTCACTGCCCGCTTT
CCAGTCGGGAAACCTGTCGTGCCAGCTGCATTAATGAATCGGCCAACGCGCGGGGAGAGGCGGTTTGCGT
ATTGGGCGCTCTTCCGCTTCCTCGCTCACTGACTCGCTGCGCTCGGTCGTTCGGCTGCGGCGAGCGGTAT
CAGCTCACTCAAAGGCGGTAATACGGTTATCCACAGAATCAGGGGATAACGCAGGAAAGAACATGTGAGC
AAAAGGCCAGCAAAAGGCCAGGAACCGTAAAAAGGCCGCGTTGCTGGCGTTTTTCCATAGGCTCCGCCCC
CCTGACGAGCATCACAAAAATCGACGCTCAAGTCAGAGGTGGCGAAACCCGACAGGACTATAAAGATACC
AGGCGTTTCCCCCTGGAAGCTCCCTCGTGCGCTCTCCTGTTCCGACCCTGCCGCTTACCGGATACCTGTC
CGCCTTTCTCCCTTCGGGAAGCGTGGCGCTTTCTCATAGCTCACGCTGTAGGTATCTCAGTTCGGTGTAG
GTCGTTCGCTCCAAGCTGGGCTGTGTGCACGAACCCCCCGTTCAGCCCGACCGCTGCGCCTTATCCGGTA
ACTATCGTCTTGAGTCCAACCCGGTAAGACACGACTTATCGCCACTGGCAGCAGCCACTGGTAACAGGAT
TAGCAGAGCGAGGTATGTAGGCGGTGCTACAGAGTTCTTGAAGTGGTGGCCTAACTACGGCTACACTAGA
AGAACAGTATTTGGTATCTGCGCTCTGCTGAAGCCAGTTACCTTCGGAAAAAGAGTTGGTAGCTCTTGAT
CCGGCAAACAAACCACCGCTGGTAGCGGTGGTTTTTTTGTTTGCAAGCAGCAGATTACGCGCAGAAAAAA
AGGATCTCAAGAAGATCCTTTGATCTTTTCTACGGGGTCTGACGCTCAGTGGAACGAAAACTCACGTTAA
GGGATTTTGGTCATGAGATTATCAAAAAGGATCTTCACCTAGATCCTTTTAAATTAAAAATGAAGTTTTA
AATCAATCTAAAGTATATATGAGTAAACTTGGTCTGACAGTTACCAATGCTTAATCAGTGAGGCACCTAT
CTCAGCGATCTGTCTATTTCGTTCATCCATAGTTGCCTGACTCCCCGTCGTGTAGATAACTACGATACGG
GAGGGCTTACCATCTGGCCCCAGTGCTGCAATGATACCGCGAGACCCACGCTCACCGGCTCCAGATTTAT
CAGCAATAAACCAGCCAGCCGGAAGGGCCGAGCGCAGAAGTGGTCCTGCAACTTTATCCGCCTCCATCCA
GTCTATTAATTGTTGCCGGGAAGCTAGAGTAAGTAGTTCGCCAGTTAATAGTTTGCGCAACGTTGTTGCC
ATTGCTACAGGCATCGTGGTGTCACGCTCGTCGTTTGGTATGGCTTCATTCAGCTCCGGTTCCCAACGAT
CAAGGCGAGTTACATGATCCCCCATGTTGTGCAAAAAAGCGGTTAGCTCCTTCGGTCCTCCGATCGTTGT
CAGAAGTAAGTTGGCCGCAGTGTTATCACTCATGGTTATGGCAGCACTGCATAATTCTCTTACTGTCATG
CCATCCGTAAGATGCTTTTCTGTGACTGGTGAGTACTCAACCAAGTCATTCTGAGAATAGTGTATGCGGC
GACCGAGTTGCTCTTGCCCGGCGTCAATACGGGATAATACCGCGCCACATAGCAGAACTTTAAAAGTGCT
CATCATTGGAAAACGTTCTTCGGGGCGAAAACTCTCAAGGATCTTACCGCTGTTGAGATCCAGTTCGATG
TAACCCACTCGTGCACCCAACTGATCTTCAGCATCTTTTACTTTCACCAGCGTTTCTGGGTGAGCAAAAA
CAGGAAGGCAAAATGCCGCAAAAAAGGGAATAAGGGCGACACGGAAATGTTGAATACTCATACTCTTCCT
TTTTCAATATTATTGAAGCATTTATCAGGGTTATTGTCTCATGAGCGGATACATATTTGAATGTATTTAG
AAAAATAAACAAATAGGGGTTCCGCGCACATTTCCCCGAAAAGTGCCACCTGACGTCGACGGATCGGGAG
ATCAACTTGTTTATTGCAGCTTATAATGGTTACAAATAAAGCAATAGCATCACAAATTTCACAAATAAAG
CATTTTTTTCACTGCATTCTAGTTGTGGTTTGTCCAAACTCATCAATGTATCTTATCATGTCTGGATCAA
CTGGATAACTCAAGCTAACCAAAATCATCCCAAACTTCCCACCCCATACCCTATTACCACTGCCAATTAC
CTGTGGTTTCATTTACTCTAAACCTGTGATTCCTCTGAATTATTTTCATTTTAAAGAAATTGTATTTGTT
AAATATGTACTACAAACTTAGTAGT
Features (pLannotate 1.2.2; 34 found; start..end, strand, type, name):
    377..634     +  LTR            5' LTR (truncated): truncated 5' long terminal repeat (LTR) from HIV-1
    681..806     +  misc_feature   HIV-1 Ψ: packaging signal of human immunodeficiency virus type 1
    790..1128    +  CDS            HIV-1 gag (fragment): gag protein from human immunodeficiency virus 1; gag
   1303..1536    +  misc_feature   RRE: The Rev response element (RRE) of HIV-1 allows for Rev-dependent mRNA export from the nucleus to the cytoplasm.
   1913..2013    +  CDS            Rev (fragment): human immunodeficiency virus 1 (HIV-1) Rev protein; rev; enhances nuclear export of unspliced and incompletely spliced viral mRNAs
   2063..2180    +  misc_feature   cPPT/CTS: central polypurine tract and central termination sequence of HIV-1
   2245..2619    -  CDS            BleoR: antibiotic-binding protein; Sh ble from Streptoalloteichus hindustanus; confers resistance to bleomycin, phleomycin, and Zeocin™
   2639..2686    -  promoter       EM7 promoter: synthetic bacterial promoter&nbsp
   2713..2991    +  promoter       tight TRE promoter (fragment): Tet-responsive promoter PTight, consisting of seven tet operator sequences followed by the minimal CMV promoter
   3014..3904    +  CDS            HaloTag®: modified bacterial dehalogenase that forms covalent bonds with chloroalkane derivatives
   3920..5599    +  CDS            CBX4: CBX4_HUMAN - Experimental evidence at protein level: Swiss-Prot protein existence level 1. Component of a Polycomb group (PcG) multiprotein PRC1-like complex, a complex class required to maintain the transcriptionally repressive state of many genes, including Hox genes, throughout development (PubMed:12167701, PubMed:19636380, PubMed:21282530). PcG PRC1 complex acts via chromatin remodeling and modification of histones; it mediates monoubiquitination of histone H2A 'Lys-119', rendering chromatin heritably changed in its expressibility (PubMed:12167701, PubMed:19636380, PubMed:21282530). Binds
   5613..6824    +  promoter       UbC promoter: human ubiquitin C promoter
   6843..7550    +  CDS            rtTA3: reverse tetracycline transactivator 3 activates expression from Tet-responsive promoters in the presence of doxycycline
   7573..8145    +  misc_feature   IRES: internal ribosome entry site (IRES) of the encephalomyocarditis virus (EMCV)
   8154..8750    +  CDS            PuroR: puromycin N-acetyltransferase; pac from Streptomyces alboniger; confers resistance to puromycin
   8766..9354    +  misc_feature   WPRE: woodchuck hepatitis virus posttranscriptional regulatory element
   9371..9559    +  CDS            nef (fragment): NEF_HV1Z2 - Experimental evidence at protein level: Swiss-Prot protein existence level 1. Extracellular Nef protein targets CD4(+) T-lymphocytes for apoptosis by interacting with CXCR4 surface receptors. From Human immunodeficiency virus type 1 group M subtype D (isolate Z2/CDC-Z34) (HIV-1).
   9561..9794    +  LTR            3' LTR (ΔU3): self-inactivating 3' long terminal repeat (LTR) from HIV-1
   9901..10125   +  polyA_signal   bGH poly(A) signal: bovine growth hormone polyadenylation signal
  10129..10150   +  promoter       SV40 promoter (fragment): SV40 enhancer and early promoter
  10171..10599   +  rep_origin     f1 ori (sequence partly withheld): f1 bacteriophage origin of replication; arrow indicates direction of (+) strand synthesis
  10613..10942   +  promoter       SV40 promoter: SV40 enhancer and early promoter
  10991..12020   +  CDS            HygR (fragment): aminoglycoside phosphotransferase from E. coli; aph(4)-Ia; confers resistance to hygromycin
  12030..12155   +  CDS            ble (fragment): BLE_KLEPN - Experimental evidence at protein level: Swiss-Prot protein existence level 1. Binding protein with a strong affinity to the bleomycin family of antibiotics. Binds to CL990; an antimitotic-antibiotic compound. From Klebsiella pneumoniae.
  12150..12271   +  polyA_signal   SV40 poly(A) signal: SV40 polyadenylation signal
  12342..12364   -  protein_bind   lac operator (fragment): The lac repressor binds to the lac operator to inhibit transcription in E. coli. This inhibition can be relieved by adding lactose or isopropyl-β-D-thiogalactopyranoside (IPTG). lac repressor encoded by lacI
  12368..12398   -  promoter       lac promoter: promoter for the E. coli lac operon
  12413..12434   -  protein_bind   CAP binding site: CAP binding activates transcription in the presence of cAMP. E. coli catabolite activator protein
  12447..12539   -  CDS            lacI (fragment): lac repressor; lacI; The lac repressor binds to the lac operator to inhibit transcription in E. coli. This inhibition can be relieved by adding lactose or isopropyl-β-D-thiogalactopyranoside (IPTG).
  12722..13310   -  rep_origin     ori: high-copy-number ColE1/pMB1/pBR322/pUC origin of replication
  13481..14341   -  CDS            AmpR: β-lactamase; bla; confers resistance to ampicillin, carbenicillin, and related antibiotics
  14342..14446   -  promoter       AmpR promoter: bla
  14494..14628   +  polyA_signal   SV40 poly(A) signal: SV40 polyadenylation signal
  14795..329     +  CDS            nef (fragment) (across the origin): NEF_HV1BR - Experimental evidence at protein level: Swiss-Prot protein existence level 1. Extracellular Nef protein targets CD4(+) T-lymphocytes for apoptosis by interacting with CXCR4 surface receptors (PubMed:14990729). From Human immunodeficiency virus type 1 group M subtype B (isolate BRU/LAI) (HIV-1).
