[The description below was written by a language model from this plasmid's Addgene catalogue record and pLannotate feature annotations shown in this document.]
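Description:
pTRIPZ (M)-HT-Cbx4 is a lentiviral mammalian expression plasmid of about 14.8 kb, built on a modified pTRIPZ backbone, that delivers an N-terminally HaloTag-fused Cbx4 (chromobox homolog 4, a Polycomb PRC1 component). In bacteria it is maintained through a high-copy ColE1/pUC-type origin and selected with ampicillin (AmpR). An f1 origin is also present. The viral portion is HIV-1 derived: a truncated 5' LTR, the Ψ packaging signal with a gag fragment, the RRE for Rev-dependent RNA export, cPPT/CTS, WPRE to boost transcript expression, and a ΔU3 self-inactivating 3' LTR.

Between the LTRs, the HaloTag–Cbx4 open reading frame sits directly downstream of a tight TRE promoter (tet operators plus a minimal CMV promoter). This probably explains why the catalogue lists the promoter simply as "cmv". A second cassette uses the human UbC promoter to drive rtTA3, followed by an EMCV IRES and the puromycin resistance gene. Transduced cells can therefore be selected with puromycin, and because they constitutively make the reverse tet transactivator, the fusion should be expressed only when doxycycline is added. HaloTag binds chloroalkane ligands covalently, which allows fluorescent labelling or capture of the fusion protein, although the record states only expression in mammalian cells as the purpose.

Other annotated elements include an EM7-driven BleoR cassette in reverse orientation upstream of the TRE. Outside the LTRs there is an SV40 promoter with a hygromycin resistance fragment and a ble fragment; these appear to be backbone remnants. The catalogue gives the insert species as mouse, but the listed GenBank accession and the annotation match point to human CBX4, so the species of origin should be confirmed.
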