Addgene plasmid #82513: pTRIPZ (M)-HT-Cbx4
Purpose: Lentivirus vector. Expresses Halotag-Cbx4 fusion proteins in mammalian cells.
Depositing lab: Xiaojun Ren. Depositing organization: University of Colorado, Denver.
Backbone
  Vector backbone: pTRIPZ (M)
  Backbone size w/o insert (bp): 12300
  Total vector size (bp): 14802
  Vector type: Mammalian Expression, Lentiviral
  Selectable markers: Puromycin
Growth in bacteria
  Bacterial resistance: Ampicillin, 100 μg/mL
  Growth temperature: 37°C
  Growth strain: NEB Stable
  Copy number: High Copy
Gene/Insert
  Gene/Insert name: Chromobox Homolog 4 (alt name: Cbx4)
  Species: M. musculus (mouse)
  Insert size (bp): 1683
  GenBank ID: NM_003655
  Entrez Gene: Cbx4 (a.k.a. MPc, MPc2, PC, PC2)
  Promoter: cmv
  Tag / fusion protein: HaloTag (N terminal on insert)
  Cloning method: Restriction Enzyme; 5′ cloning site EcoR1 (unknown if destroyed); 3′ cloning site Mlu1 (unknown if destroyed)
  Sequencing primers: 5′ CTCGCTGCCGATCAGGTCCGGGTTG; 3′ gcgcccccctcctcacggcgagcgc
Terms and licenses: Academic/Nonprofit Terms; Industry Terms: Not Available to Industry
How to cite: pTRIPZ (M)-HT-Cbx4 was a gift from Xiaojun Ren (Addgene plasmid # 82513 ; http://n2t.net/addgene:82513 ; RRID:Addgene_82513)
