>Addgene plasmid #82513 | pTRIPZ (M)-HT-Cbx4 | depositor partial sequence | sequence record 156784 | Cbx4
ATGGAGCTGCCAGCTGTTGGCGAGCACGTCTTCGCGGTGGAAAGCTTCGAGAAGAAGCGGATCCGCAAGG
GCAGAGTGGAGTATCTGGTGAAATGGAGAGGCTGGTCGCCCAAATATAACACGTGGGAACCGGAGGAGAA
CATCCTGGACCCCAGGCTGCTGATCGCCTTCCAGAACAGGGAACGGCAGGAGCAGCTGATGGGATATCGG
AAGAGAGGGCCGAAGCCCAAACCGCTAGTGGTGCAGGTGCCTACCTTTGCCCGTCGTTCCAATGTCCTGA
CCGGCCTCCAGGACTCCTCCACTGACAACCGTGCCAAGCTGGATTTGGGCGCGCAGGGGAAGGGCCAGGG
GCATCAGTACGAGCTCAACAGCAAGAAGCACCACCAGTACCAGCCGCACAGCAAGGAGCGGGCGGGCAAG
CCCCCGCCGCCGGGCAAGAGCGGCAAGTACTACTACCAGCTCAACAGCAAGAAGCACCACCCCTACCAGC
CCGACCCCAAAATGTACGACCTGCAGTACCAGGGCGGCCACAAGGAGGCGCCCAGCCCCACCTGCCCGGA
CCTGGGGGCCAAGAGCCACCCGCCCGACAAGTGGGCGCAAGGTGCGGGGGCCAAAGGCTACCTGGGGGCG
GTGAAGCCCCTGGCCGGTGCGGCGGGTGCTCCAGGCAAAGGCTCCGAGAAGGGCCCCCCCAACGGAATGA
TGCCGGCCCCCAAAGAGGCTGTGACGGGCAACGGGATTGGGGGCAAGATGAAGATAGTCAAGAACAAGAA
CAAGAACGGACGCATCGTGATCGTGATGAGCAAATACATGGAGAACGGCATGCAGGCGGTGAAGATCAAG
TCCGGCGAGGTGGCAGAGGGGGAGGCTCGCTCCCCCAGCCACAAGAAGCGGGCAGCCGACGAGCGCCACC
CTCCTGCCGACAGGACTTTTAAAAAGGCGGCGGGCGCAGAGGAGAAGAAGGTGGAGGCGCCGCCCAAGAG
GAGGGAGGAGGAGGTGTCCGGGGTTAGCGATCCGCAGCCCCAGGATGCCGGCTCCCGCAAGCTGTCCCCG
ACCAAGGAGGCCTTTGGAGAGCAGCCCCTGCAGCTCACCACCAAGCCCGACCTGCTTGCCTGGGACCCGG
CCCGGAACACGCACCCGCCCTCACACCACCCGCACCCGCACCCCCATCACCACCACCACCACCACCACCA
CCACCACCACGCCGTCGGCCTGAATCTCTCCCACGTGCGCAAGCGCTGCCTCTCCGAGACCCACGGCGAG
CGCGAGCCCTGCAAGAAGCGGCTGACTGCGCGCAGCATCAGCACCCCCACCTGCCTGGGGGGCAGCCCAG
CCGCTGAGCGCCCGGCCGACCTGCCACCAGCCGCCGCCCTCCCGCAGCCCGAGGTCATCCTGCTAGACTC
AGACCTGGATGAACCCATAGACTTGCGCTGCGTCAAGACGCGCAGCGAGGCCGGGGAGCCGCCCAGCTCC
CTCCAGGTGAAGCCCGAGACACCGGCGTCGGCGGCGGTGGCGGTGGCGGCGGCAGCGGCACCCACCACGA
CGGCGGAGAAGCCTCCAGCCGAGGCCCAGGACGAACCTGCAGAGTCGCTGAGCGAGTTCAAGCCCTTCTT
TGGGAATATAATTATCACCGACGTCACCGCGAACTGCCTCACCGTTACTTTCAAGGAGTACGTGACGGTG
TAG
