>Addgene plasmid #82513 | pTRIPZ (M)-HT-Cbx4 | depositor partial sequence | sequence record 156785 | HaloTag
ATGGCAGAAATCGGTACTGGCTTTCCATTCGACCCCCATTATGTGGAAGTCCTGGGCGAGCGCATGCACT
ACGTCGATGTTGGTCCGCGCGATGGCACCCCTGTGCTGTTCCTGCACGGTAACCCGACCTCCTCCTACGT
GTGGCGCAACATCATCCCGCATGTTGCACCGACCCATCGCTGCATTGCTCCAGACCTGATCGGTATGGGC
AAATCCGACAAACCAGACCTGGGTTATTTCTTCGACGACCACGTCCGCTTCATGGATGCCTTCATCGAAG
CCCTGGGTCTGGAAGAGGTCGTCCTGGTCATTCACGACTGGGGCTCCGCTCTGGGTTTCCACTGGGCCAA
GCGCAATCCAGAGCGCGTCAAAGGTATTGCATTTATGGAGTTCATCCGCCCTATCCCGACCTGGGACGAA
TGGCCAGAATTTGCCCGCGAGACCTTCCAGGCCTTCCGCACCACCGACGTCGGCCGCAAGCTGATCATCG
ATCAGAACGTTTTTATCGAGGGTACGCTGCCGATGGGTGTCGTCCGCCCGCTGACTGAAGTCGAGATGGA
CCATTACCGCGAGCCGTTCCTGAATCCTGTTGACCGCGAGCCACTGTGGCGCTTCCCAAACGAGCTGCCA
ATCGCCGGTGAGCCAGCGAACATCGTCGCGCTGGTCGAAGAATACATGGACTGGCTGCACCAGTCCCCTG
TCCCGAAGCTGCTGTTCTGGGGCACCCCAGGCGTTCTGATCCCACCGGCCGAAGCCGCTCGCCTGGCCAA
AAGCCTGCCTAACTGCAAGGCTGTGGACATCGGCCCGGGTCTGAATCTGCTGCAAGAAGACAACCCGGAC
CTGATCGGCAGCGAGATCGCGCGCTGGCTGTCGACGCTCGAGATTTCCGGC
