>Addgene plasmid #82513 | pTRIPZ (M)-HT-Cbx4 | addgene partial sequence | sequence record 164662 | LNCX 5'-AGCTCGTTTAGTGAACCGTCAGATC-3'
GCCACCATGGCAGAAATCGGTACTGGCTTTCCATTCGACCCCCATTATGTGGAAGTCCTGGGCGAGCGCA
TGCACTACGTCGATGTTGGTCCGCGCGATGGCACCCCTGTGCTGTTCCTGCACGGTAACCCGACCTCCTC
CTACGTGTGGCGCAACATCATCCCGCATGTTGCACCGACCCATCGCTGCATTGCTCCAGACCTGATCGGT
ATGGGCAAATCCGACAAACCAGACCTGGGTTATTTCTTCGACGACCACGTCCGCTTCATGGATGCCTTCA
TCGAAGCCCTGGGTCTGGAAGAGGTCGTCCTGGTCATTCACGACTGGGGCTCCGCTCTGGGTTTCCACTG
GGCCAAGCGCAATCCAGAGCGCGTCAAAGGTATTGCATTTATGGAGTTCATCCGCCCTATCCCGACCTGG
GACGAATGGCCAGAATTTGCCCGCGAGACCTTCCAGGCCTTCCGCACCACCGACGTCGGCCGCAAGCTGA
TCATCGATCAGAACGTTTTTATCGAGGGTACGCTGCCGATGGGTGTCGTCCGCCCGCTGACTGAAGTCGA
GATGGACCATTACCGCGAGCCGTTCCTGAATCCTGTTGACCGCGAGCCACTGTGGCGCTTCCCAAACGAG
CTGCCAATCGCCGGTGAGCCAGCGAACATCGTCGCGCTGGTCGAAGAATACATGGACTGGCTGCACCAGT
CCCCTGTCCCGAAGCTGCTGTTCTGGGGCACCCCAGGCGTTCTGATCCCACCGGCCGAAGCCGCTCGCCT
GGCCAAAAGCCTGCCTAACTGCAAGGCTGTGGACATCGGCCCGGGTCTGAATCTGCTGCAAGAAGACAAC
CCGGACCTGATCGGCAGCGAGATCGCGCGCTGGCTGTCGACGCTCGAGATTTCCGGCGCGAATTCACTTG
CTATGGAGCTGCCAGCTGTTGGCGAGCACGTCTTCGCGGTGGAAAGCTTCGAGAAGAAGCGGATCCGCAA
GGGCAGAGTGGAGTATCTGGTGAAATGGAGAGGCTGGTCGCCCAAATATAA
