>Addgene plasmid #82513 | pTRIPZ (M)-HT-Cbx4 | addgene partial sequence | sequence record 164663 | hUBCpro-R 5'-CTAAGGCCGAGTCTTATGAGCAG-3'
AGCGTCCGGGCGGAAGGATCAGGACGCTCGCTGCGCCCTTCGTCTGACGTGGCAGCGCTCGCCGTGAGGA
GGGGGGCGCCCGCGGGAGGCGCCAAAACCCGGCGCGGAGGCCACGCGTCCGCCTACACCGTCACGTACTC
CTTGAAAGTAACGGTGAGGCAGTTCGCGGTGACGTCGGTGATAATTATATTCCCAAAGAAGGGCTTGAAC
TCGCTCAGCGACTCTGCAGGTTCGTCCTGGGCCTCGGCTGGAGGCTTCTCCGCCGTCGTGGTGGGTGCCG
CTGCCGCCGCCACCGCCACCGCCGCCGACGCCGGTGTCTCGGGCTTCACCTGGAGGGAGCTGGGCGGCTC
CCCGGCCTCGCTGCGCGTCTTGACGCAGCGCAAGTCTATGGGTTCATCCAGGTCTGAGTCTAGCAGGATG
ACCTCGGGCTGCGGGAGGGCGGCGGCTGGTGGCAGGTCGGCCGGGCGCTCAGCGGCTGGGCTGCCCCCCA
GGCAGGTGGGGGTGCTGATGCTGCGCGCAGTCAGCCGCTTCTTGCAGGGCTCGCGCTCGCCGTGGGTCTC
GGAGAGGCAGCGCTTGCGCACGTGGGAGAGATTCAGGCCGACGGCGTGGTGGTGGTGGTGGTGGTGGTGG
TGGTG
